Addgene plasmid #117464: g15s pD47
Purpose: Expression of PSD2
Depositing lab: Richard Kahn. Depositing organization: Emory University.
Backbone
  Vector backbone: pcDNA-DEST47
  Vector type: Mammalian Expression
Growth in bacteria
  Bacterial resistance: Ampicillin, 100 μg/mL
  Growth temperature: 37°C
  Growth strain: DH5alpha
  Copy number: High Copy
Gene/Insert
  Gene/Insert name: PSD2 (alt name: EFA6C)
  Species: H. sapiens (human)
  Insert size (bp): 2313
  Entrez Gene: PSD2 (a.k.a. DKFZp761B0514)
  Tag / fusion protein: GFP (C terminal on insert)
  Cloning method: Gateway Cloning
Terms and licenses: Academic/Nonprofit Terms; Industry Terms: Not Available to Industry
How to cite: g15s pD47 was a gift from Richard Kahn (Addgene plasmid # 117464 ; http://n2t.net/addgene:117464 ; RRID:Addgene_117464)
