[The description below was written by a language model from this plasmid's Addgene catalogue record and pLannotate feature annotations shown in this document.]
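Description:
g15s pD47 is a mammalian expression plasmid built on the Gateway destination vector pcDNA-DEST47 and carrying the human PSD2 coding sequence (also known as EFA6C). The 2313 bp open reading frame was introduced by Gateway recombination and sits between attB1 and attB2 sites. It is followed immediately by a mammalian codon-optimized Cycle 3 GFP, so the protein is expected to be produced with GFP fused to its C terminus through the short linker encoded by attB2. Transcription is driven by the human cytomegalovirus immediate-early enhancer and promoter and terminated by the bovine growth hormone polyadenylation signal. A T7 promoter upstream of attB1 could support in vitro transcription or serve as a sequencing primer site.

In bacteria, the 8,457 nt plasmid replicates from a high-copy ColE1/pUC-type origin and is selected with ampicillin through the β-lactamase gene. An f1 origin is also present, which allows single-stranded DNA production. For mammalian cells, an SV40 early promoter drives the neomycin phosphotransferase gene with an SV40 poly(A) signal, which permits G418 selection of stable transfectants. Several small annotations (a truncated HIV-1 LTR fragment, a ble fragment, lacI and lac promoter/operator remnants, and a bom fragment) are short partial matches, probably backbone remnants or similarity hits from automated annotation rather than functional modules.

The stated purpose is expression of PSD2. The GFP fusion would suit visualising the protein's localisation or confirming its expression in transfected mammalian cells, although the record does not describe specific experiments.
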