Features (pLannotate 1.2.2; 23 found; start..end, strand, type, name):
    175..554     +  enhancer       CMV enhancer: human cytomegalovirus immediate early enhancer
    555..758     +  promoter       CMV promoter: human cytomegalovirus (CMV) immediate early promoter
    754..787     +  LTR            5' LTR (truncated) (fragment): truncated 5' long terminal repeat (LTR) from HIV-1
    803..821     +  promoter       T7 promoter: promoter for bacteriophage T7 RNA polymerase
    854..878     +  protein_bind   attB1: mutant version of attB; recombination site for the Gateway® BP reaction BP Clonase™
    896..3208    +  CDS            PSD2: PSD2_HUMAN - Also known as EFA6C. Experimental evidence at transcript level: Swiss-Prot protein existence level 2. From Homo sapiens (Human).
   3210..3234    -  protein_bind   attB2: mutant version of attB; recombination site for the Gateway® BP reaction BP Clonase™
   3245..3964    +  CDS            Cycle 3 GFP: Cycle 3 GFP (Crameri et al., 1996) mammalian codon-optimized
   3992..4216    +  polyA_signal   bGH poly(A) signal: bovine growth hormone polyadenylation signal
   4220..4241    +  promoter       SV40 promoter (fragment): SV40 enhancer and early promoter
   4262..4690    +  rep_origin     f1 ori (sequence partly withheld): f1 bacteriophage origin of replication; arrow indicates direction of (+) strand synthesis
   4704..5033    +  promoter       SV40 promoter: SV40 enhancer and early promoter
   5100..5891    +  CDS            neo: KKA2_KLEPN - Also known as kan, nptII. Experimental evidence at protein level: Swiss-Prot protein existence level 1. Resistance to kanamycin, neomycin, paromomycin, ribostamycin, butirosin and gentamicin B. From Klebsiella pneumoniae.
   5917..6075    +  CDS            ble (fragment): BLE_KLEPN - Experimental evidence at protein level: Swiss-Prot protein existence level 1. Binding protein with a strong affinity to the bleomycin family of antibiotics. Binds to CL990; an antimitotic-antibiotic compound. From Klebsiella pneumoniae.
   6070..6191    +  polyA_signal   SV40 poly(A) signal: SV40 polyadenylation signal
   6264..6280    -  protein_bind   lac operator: The lac repressor binds to the lac operator to inhibit transcription in E. coli. This inhibition can be relieved by adding lactose or isopropyl-β-D-thiogalactopyranoside (IPTG). lac repressor encoded by lacI
   6288..6318    -  promoter       lac promoter: promoter for the E. coli lac operon
   6333..6354    -  protein_bind   CAP binding site: CAP binding activates transcription in the presence of cAMP. E. coli catabolite activator protein
   6367..6459    -  CDS            lacI (fragment): lac repressor; lacI; The lac repressor binds to the lac operator to inhibit transcription in E. coli. This inhibition can be relieved by adding lactose or isopropyl-β-D-thiogalactopyranoside (IPTG).
   6642..7230    -  rep_origin     ori: high-copy-number ColE1/pMB1/pBR322/pUC origin of replication
   7401..8261    -  CDS            AmpR: β-lactamase; bla; confers resistance to ampicillin, carbenicillin, and related antibiotics
   8262..8366    -  promoter       AmpR promoter: bla
   8425..20      -  misc_feature   bom (fragment) (across the origin): basis of mobility region from pBR322
>Addgene plasmid #117464 | g15s pD47 | addgene full sequence | sequence record 226833 | Addgene NGS Result
CCGCATAGTTAAGCCAGTATCTGCTCCCTGCTTGTGTGTTGGAGGTCGCTGAGTAGTGCGCGAGCAAAAT
TTAAGCTACAACAAGGCAAGGCTTGACCGACAATTGCATGAAGAATCTGCTTAGGGTTAGGCGTTTTGCG
CTGCTTCGCGATGTACGGGCCAGATATACGCGTTGACATTGATTATTGACTAGTTATTAATAGTAATCAA
TTACGGGGTCATTAGTTCATAGCCCATATATGGAGTTCCGCGTTACATAACTTACGGTAAATGGCCCGCC
TGGCTGACCGCCCAACGACCCCCGCCCATTGACGTCAATAATGACGTATGTTCCCATAGTAACGCCAATA
GGGACTTTCCATTGACGTCAATGGGTGGAGTATTTACGGTAAACTGCCCACTTGGCAGTACATCAAGTGT
ATCATATGCCAAGTACGCCCCCTATTGACGTCAATGACGGTAAATGGCCCGCCTGGCATTATGCCCAGTA
CATGACCTTATGGGACTTTCCTACTTGGCAGTACATCTACGTATTAGTCATCGCTATTACCATGGTGATG
CGGTTTTGGCAGTACATCAATGGGCGTGGATAGCGGTTTGACTCACGGGGATTTCCAAGTCTCCACCCCA
TTGACGTCAATGGGAGTTTGTTTTGGCACCAAAATCAACGGGACTTTCCAAAATGTCGTAACAACTCCGC
CCCATTGACGCAAATGGGCGGTAGGCGTGTACGGTGGGAGGTCTATATAAGCAGAGCTCTCTGGCTAACT
AGAGAACCCACTGCTTACTGGCTTATCGAAATTAATACGACTCACTATAGGGAGACCCAAGCTGGCTAGT
TAAGCTTGATCAAACAAGTTTGTACAAAAAAGCAGGCTTAGAAGGAGATAGAACCATGGAGGAGGACAAG
CTCTTATCTGCAGTGCCTGAGGAAGGCGATGCCACCCGTGACCCCGGTCCAGAGCCTGAAGAGGAGCCAG
GGGTCCGGAATGGGATGGCCAGTGAGGGCCTGAACAGCAGCCTCTGCAGCCCAGGGCACGAGCGAAGGGG
CACCCCAGCGGACACTGAGGAACCCACGAAGGACCCAGATGTGGCCTTCCATGGCCTCAGCCTTGGCCTC
TCTCTCACCAATGGCCTAGCCCTGGGGCCAGACTTGAACATTCTGGAAGATTCAGCGGAGTCCAGGCCCT
GGAGGGCTGGCGTGCTGGCAGAGGGGGACAATGCTTCCAGGAGCCTCTACCCAGATGCTGAGGACCCTCA
GCTGGGGTTGGATGGTCCCGGGGAGCCAGATGTGCGGGATGGCTTCAGCGCCACGTTTGAGAAGATTCTG
GAGTCAGAGCTGCTGCGGGGCACCCAGTACAGCAGCCTCGACTCCCTAGACGGGCTGAGCCTCACGGATG
AGAGCGACAGCTGCGTCAGCTTCGAGGCCCCCCTCACACCCCTCATCCAGCAGCGGGCCCGTGACAGCCC
TGAGCCAGGGGCTGGGTTGGGCATTGGGGACATGGCGTTTGAGGGGGACATGGGGGCGGCTGGTGGTGAT
GGGGAGCTGGGCAGCCCCCTGCGGCGCTCCATCTCCAGCAGCCGCTCTGAGAATGTCCTGAGCCGCCTGT
CTCTCATGGCCATGCCCAATGGATTCCATGAAGATGGCCCTCAGGGCCCAGGGGGGGATGAGGATGATGA
TGAGGAGGACACGGACAAGTTGCTGAACTCAGCCAGTGACCCCAGCCTGAAGGATGGCCTGTCAGACTCA
GACTCTGAGCTCAGCAGCTCGGAGGGGTTGGAGCCTGGTAGTGCAGACCCTCTGGCCAACGGGTGCCAGG
GGGTCAGTGAAGCTGCTCATCGGCTGGCACGCCGTCTCTACCACCTCGAGGGCTTCCAGCGCTGTGATGT
GGCCCGGCAGCTGGGCAAGAACAACGAGTTTAGCAGGCTGGTGGCCGGGGAGTACCTCAGTTTCTTCGAC
TTCTCGGGCTTGACTCTGGACGGAGCACTCAGAACATTCTTGAAGGCCTTCCCGCTGATGGGGGAGACAC
AAGAGCGTGAGCGGGTCCTCACACACTTCTCCCGCCGGTACTGCCAGTGCAACCCTGATGACAGCACTTC
GGAAGATGGGATCCACACGCTCACCTGTGCCCTGATGCTGCTCAACACGGACCTGCACGGCCACAACATT
GGCAAAAAGATGTCCTGTCAGCAATTCATTGCCAACTTGGACCAGCTGAATGATGGCCAAGACTTTGCCA
AAGACCTGCTGAAGACCCTTTACAACTCCATCAAGAATGAAAAGCTGGAATGGGCCATTGATGAGGATGA
GCTGAGGAAATCCCTGTCTGAGCTGGTGGATGACAAGTTCGGGACAGGCACGAAGAAGGTGACGCGAATC
CTGGATGGTGGCAACCCCTTCCTGGATGTCCCACAGGCGCTCAGTGCCACCACCTACAAGCACGGCGTCC
TGACCCGGAAGACTCACGCTGACATGGATGGCAAGAGGACGCCCCGTGGGAGGCGTGGCTGGAAGAAATT
CTACGCAGTGCTCAAAGGGACCATCCTGTACCTGCAGAAGGATGAGTACAGGCCTGACAAAGCTCTATCG
GAGGGTGACCTGAAGAACGCCATTCGCGTGCATCACGCTCTGGCCACCAGGGCCTCTGACTACAGCAAGA
AGTCCAACGTGCTGAAGCTTAAGACAGCCGACTGGAGGGTATTCCTCTTCCAGGCACCGAGCAAGGAAGA
AATGCTGTCCTGGATCCTCAGGATCAACCTGGTGGCAGCCATCTTCTCTGCCCCGGCCTTCCCAGCCGCT
GTCAGCTCCATGAAGAAGTTCTGTCGGCCCCTGCTGCCCTCCTGCACCACCCGCCTCTGCCAGGAGGAGC
AACTGCGGTCTCATGAGAATAAGTTGAGGCAGCTGACTGCGGAGCTGGCCGAACACAGGTGTCACCCAGT
CGAGAGGGGCATCAAGTCCAAGGAGGCCGAGGAGTACCGGTTGAAGGAGCACTATCTCACCTTCGAGAAA
AGCCGTTATGAGACCTATATCCACCTCCTGGCTATGAAAATCAAAGTGGGCTCAGATGATCTGGAGCGGA
TTGAGGCCCGGCTGGCCACTCTGGAAGGGGATGACCCTTCTCTCCGGAAGACACATTCAAGCCCTGCCCT
CAGCCAGGGCCATGTGACTGGCAGCAAAACCACAAAGGATGCCACTGGGCCTGATACTGACCCAGCTTTC
TTGTACAAAGTGGTTCGATCTAGAATGGCTAGCAAAGGAGAAGAACTTTTCACTGGAGTTGTCCCAATTC
TTGTTGAATTAGATGGTGATGTTAATGGGCACAAATTTTCTGTCAGTGGAGAGGGTGAAGGTGATGCTAC
ATACGGAAAGCTTACCCTTAAATTTATTTGCACTACTGGAAAACTACCTGTTCCATGGCCAACACTTGTC
ACTACTTTCTCTTATGGTGTTCAATGCTTTTCCCGTTATCCGGATCATATGAAACGGCATGACTTTTTCA
AGAGTGCCATGCCCGAAGGTTATGTACAGGAACGCACTATATCTTTCAAAGATGACGGGAACTACAAGAC
GCGTGCTGAAGTCAAGTTTGAAGGTGATACCCTTGTTAATCGTATCGAGTTAAAAGGTATTGATTTTAAA
GAAGATGGAAACATTCTCGGACACAAACTCGAGTACAACTATAACTCACACAATGTATACATCACGGCAG
ACAAACAAAAGAATGGAATCAAAGCTAACTTCAAAATTCGCCACAACATTGAAGATGGATCCGTTCAACT
AGCAGACCATTATCAACAAAATACTCCAATTGGCGATGGCCCTGTCCTTTTACCAGACAACCATTACCTG
TCGACACAATCTGCCCTTTCGAAAGATCCCAACGAAAAGCGTGACCACATGGTCCTTCTTGAGTTTGTAA
CTGCTGCTGGGATTACACATGGCATGGATGAGCTCTACAAATAATGAATTAAACCCGCTGATCAGCCTCG
ACTGTGCCTTCTAGTTGCCAGCCATCTGTTGTTTGCCCCTCCCCCGTGCCTTCCTTGACCCTGGAAGGTG
CCACTCCCACTGTCCTTTCCTAATAAAATGAGGAAATTGCATCGCATTGTCTGAGTAGGTGTCATTCTAT
TCTGGGGGGTGGGGTGGGGCAGGACAGCAAGGGGGAGGATTGGGAAGACAATAGCAGGCATGCTGGGGAT
GCGGTGGGCTCTATGGCTTCTGAGGCGGAAAGAACCAGCTGGGGCTCTAGGGGGTATCCCC
[124 nt withheld, positions 4262-4385]
C
[91 nt withheld, positions 4387-4477]
A
[49 nt withheld, positions 4479-4527]
CCTTTGACGTTGGAGTCCACGTTCTTT
[37 nt withheld, positions 4555-4591]
ACCCTATCTCGGTCTATTCTTTTGATTTATAAGGGATTTTGCCGATTTCGGCCTATTGGTTAAAAAATGA
GCTGATTTAACAAAAATTTAACGCGAATTAATTCTGTGGAATGTGTGTCAGTTAGGGTGTGGAAAGTCCC
CAGGCTCCCCAGCAGGCAGAAGTATGCAAAGCATGCATCTCAATTAGTCAGCAACCAGGTGTGGAAAGTC
CCCAGGCTCCCCAGCAGGCAGAAGTATGCAAAGCATGCATCTCAATTAGTCAGCAACCATAGTCCCGCCC
CTAACTCCGCCCATCCCGCCCCTAACTCCGCCCAGTTCCGCCCATTCTCCGCCCCATGGCTGACTAATTT
TTTTTATTTATGCAGAGGCCGAGGCCGCCTCTGCCTCTGAGCTATTCCAGAAGTAGTGAGGAGGCTTTTT
TGGAGGCCTAGGCTTTTGCAAAAAGCTCCCGGGAGCTTGTATATCCATTTTCGGATCTGATCAAGAGACA
GGATGAGGATCGTTTCGCATGATTGAACAAGATGGATTGCACGCAGGTTCTCCGGCCGCTTGGGTGGAGA
GGCTATTCGGCTATGACTGGGCACAACAGACAATCGGCTGCTCTGATGCCGCCGTGTTCCGGCTGTCAGC
GCAGGGGCGCCCGGTTCTTTTTGTCAAGACCGACCTGTCCGGTGCCCTGAATGAACTGCAGGACGAGGCA
GCGCGGCTATCGTGGCTGGCCACGACGGGCGTTCCTTGCGCAGCTGTGCTCGACGTTGTCACTGAAGCGG
GAAGGGACTGGCTGCTATTGGGCGAAGTGCCGGGGCAGGATCTCCTGTCATCTCACCTTGCTCCTGCCGA
GAAAGTATCCATCATGGCTGATGCAATGCGGCGGCTGCATACGCTTGATCCGGCTACCTGCCCATTCGAC
CACCAAGCGAAACATCGCATCGAGCGAGCACGTACTCGGATGGAAGCCGGTCTTGTCGATCAGGATGATC
TGGACGAAGAGCATCAGGGGCTCGCGCCAGCCGAACTGTTCGCCAGGCTCAAGGCGCGCATGCCCGACGG
CGAGGATCTCGTCGTGACCCATGGCGATGCCTGCTTGCCGAATATCATGGTGGAAAATGGCCGCTTTTCT
GGATTCATCGACTGTGGCCGGCTGGGTGTGGCGGACCGCTATCAGGACATAGCGTTGGCTACCCGTGATA
TTGCTGAAGAGCTTGGCGGCGAATGGGCTGACCGCTTCCTCGTGCTTTACGGTATCGCCGCTCCCGATTC
GCAGCGCATCGCCTTCTATCGCCTTCTTGACGAGTTCTTCTGAGCGGGACTCTGGGGTTCGCGAAATGAC
CGACCAAGCGACGCCCAACCTGCCATCACGAGATTTCGATTCCACCGCCGCCTTCTATGAAAGGTTGGGC
TTCGGAATCGTTTTCCGGGACGCCGGCTGGATGATCCTCCAGCGCGGGGATCTCATGCTGGAGTTCTTCG
CCCACCCCAACTTGTTTATTGCAGCTTATAATGGTTACAAATAAAGCAATAGCATCACAAATTTCACAAA
TAAAGCATTTTTTTCACTGCATTCTAGTTGTGGTTTGTCCAAACTCATCAATGTATCTTATCATGTCTGT
ATACCGTCGACCTCTAGCTAGAGCTTGGCGTAATCATGGTCATAGCTGTTTCCTGTGTGAAATTGTTATC
CGCTCACAATTCCACACAACATACGAGCCGGAAGCATAAAGTGTAAAGCCTGGGGTGCCTAATGAGTGAG
CTAACTCACATTAATTGCGTTGCGCTCACTGCCCGCTTTCCAGTCGGGAAACCTGTCGTGCCAGCTGCAT
TAATGAATCGGCCAACGCGCGGGGAGAGGCGGTTTGCGTATTGGGCGCTCTTCCGCTTCCTCGCTCACTG
ACTCGCTGCGCTCGGTCGTTCGGCTGCGGCGAGCGGTATCAGCTCACTCAAAGGCGGTAATACGGTTATC
CACAGAATCAGGGGATAACGCAGGAAAGAACATGTGAGCAAAAGGCCAGCAAAAGGCCAGGAACCGTAAA
AAGGCCGCGTTGCTGGCGTTTTTCCATAGGCTCCGCCCCCCTGACGAGCATCACAAAAATCGACGCTCAA
GTCAGAGGTGGCGAAACCCGACAGGACTATAAAGATACCAGGCGTTTCCCCCTGGAAGCTCCCTCGTGCG
CTCTCCTGTTCCGACCCTGCCGCTTACCGGATACCTGTCCGCCTTTCTCCCTTCGGGAAGCGTGGCGCTT
TCTCATAGCTCACGCTGTAGGTATCTCAGTTCGGTGTAGGTCGTTCGCTCCAAGCTGGGCTGTGTGCACG
AACCCCCCGTTCAGCCCGACCGCTGCGCCTTATCCGGTAACTATCGTCTTGAGTCCAACCCGGTAAGACA
CGACTTATCGCCACTGGCAGCAGCCACTGGTAACAGGATTAGCAGAGCGAGGTATGTAGGCGGTGCTACA
GAGTTCTTGAAGTGGTGGCCTAACTACGGCTACACTAGAAGAACAGTATTTGGTATCTGCGCTCTGCTGA
AGCCAGTTACCTTCGGAAAAAGAGTTGGTAGCTCTTGATCCGGCAAACAAACCACCGCTGGTAGCGGTGG
TTTTTTTGTTTGCAAGCAGCAGATTACGCGCAGAAAAAAAGGATCTCAAGAAGATCCTTTGATCTTTTCT
ACGGGGTCTGACGCTCAGTGGAACGAAAACTCACGTTAAGGGATTTTGGTCATGAGATTATCAAAAAGGA
TCTTCACCTAGATCCTTTTAAATTAAAAATGAAGTTTTAAATCAATCTAAAGTATATATGAGTAAACTTG
GTCTGACAGTTACCAATGCTTAATCAGTGAGGCACCTATCTCAGCGATCTGTCTATTTCGTTCATCCATA
GTTGCCTGACTCCCCGTCGTGTAGATAACTACGATACGGGAGGGCTTACCATCTGGCCCCAGTGCTGCAA
TGATACCGCGAGACCCACGCTCACCGGCTCCAGATTTATCAGCAATAAACCAGCCAGCCGGAAGGGCCGA
GCGCAGAAGTGGTCCTGCAACTTTATCCGCCTCCATCCAGTCTATTAATTGTTGCCGGGAAGCTAGAGTA
AGTAGTTCGCCAGTTAATAGTTTGCGCAACGTTGTTGCCATTGCTACAGGCATCGTGGTGTCACGCTCGT
CGTTTGGTATGGCTTCATTCAGCTCCGGTTCCCAACGATCAAGGCGAGTTACATGATCCCCCATGTTGTG
CAAAAAAGCGGTTAGCTCCTTCGGTCCTCCGATCGTTGTCAGAAGTAAGTTGGCCGCAGTGTTATCACTC
ATGGTTATGGCAGCACTGCATAATTCTCTTACTGTCATGCCATCCGTAAGATGCTTTTCTGTGACTGGTG
AGTACTCAACCAAGTCATTCTGAGAATAGTGTATGCGGCGACCGAGTTGCTCTTGCCCGGCGTCAATACG
GGATAATACCGCGCCACATAGCAGAACTTTAAAAGTGCTCATCATTGGAAAACGTTCTTCGGGGCGAAAA
CTCTCAAGGATCTTACCGCTGTTGAGATCCAGTTCGATGTAACCCACTCGTGCACCCAACTGATCTTCAG
CATCTTTTACTTTCACCAGCGTTTCTGGGTGAGCAAAAACAGGAAGGCAAAATGCCGCAAAAAAGGGAAT
AAGGGCGACACGGAAATGTTGAATACTCATACTCTTCCTTTTTCAATATTATTGAAGCATTTATCAGGGT
TATTGTCTCATGAGCGGATACATATTTGAATGTATTTAGAAAAATAAACAAATAGGGGTTCCGCGCACAT
TTCCCCGAAAAGTGCCACCTGACGTCGACGGATCGGGAGATCTCCCGATCCCCTATGGTGCACTCTCAGT
ACAATCTGCTCTGATG
